>Addgene plasmid #21548 | CAGGS-losSTOPlox-ClaI flp-in | depositor full sequence | sequence record 9915 | Author sequence
TCGACATTGATTATTGACTAGTTATTAATAGTAATCAATTACGGGGTCATTAGTTCATAGCCCATATATG
GAGTTCCGCGTTACATAACTTACGGTAAATGGCCCGCCTGGCTGACCGCCCAACGACCCCCGCCCATTGA
CGTCAATAATGACGTATGTTCCCATAGTAACGCCAATAGGGACTTTCCATTGACGTCAATGGGTGGAGTA
TTTACGGTAAACTGCCCACTTGGCAGTACATCAAGTGTATCATATGCCAAGTACGCCCCCTATTGACGTC
AATGACGGTAAATGGCCCGCCTGGCATTATGCCCAGTACATGACCTTATGGGACTTTCCTACTTGGCAGT
ACATCTACGTATTAGTCATCGCTATTACCATGGTCGAGGTGAGCCCCACGTTCTGCTTCACTCTCCCCAT
CTCCCCCCCCTCCCCACCCCCAATTTTGTATTTATTTATTTTTTAATTATTTTGTGCAGCGATGGGGGCG
GGGGGGGGGGGGGGGCGCGCGCCAGGCGGGGCGGGGCGGGGCGAGGGGCGGGGCGGGGCGAGGCGGAGAG
GTGCGGCGGCAGCCAATCAGAGCGGCGCGCTCCGAAAGTTTCCTTTTATGGCGAGGCGGCGGCGGCGGCG
GCCCTATAAAAAGCGAAGCGCGCGGCGGGCGGGGAGTCGCTGCGACGCTGCCTTCGCCCCGTGCCCCGCT
CCGCCGCCGCCTCGCGCCGCCCGCCCCGGCTCTGACTGACCGCGTTACTCCCACAGGTGAGCGGGCGGGA
CGGCCCTTCTCCTCCGGGCTGTAATTAGCGCTTGGTTTAATGACGGCTTGTTTCTTTTCTGTGGCTGCGT
GAAAGCCTTGAGGGGCTCCGGGAGGGCCCTTTGTGCGGGGGGAGCGGCTCGGGGGGTGCGTGCGTGTGTG
TGTGCGTGGGGAGCGCCGCGTGCGGCTCCGCGCTGCCCGGCGGCTGTGAGCGCTGCGGGCGCGGCGCGGG
GCTTTGTGCGCTCCGCAGTGTGCGCGAGGGGAGCGCGGCCGGGGGCGGTGCCCCGCGGTGCGGGGGGGGC
TGCGAGGGGAACAAAGGCTGCGTGCGGGGTGTGTGCGTGGGGGGGTGAGCAGGGGGTGTGGGCGCGTCGG
TCGGGCTGCAACCCCCCCTGCACCCCCCTCCCCGAGTTGCTGAGCACGGCCCGGCTTCGGGTGCGGGGCT
CCGTACGGGGCGTGGCGCGGGGCTCGCCGTGCCGGGCGGGGGGTGGCGGCAGGTGGGGGTGCCGGGCGGG
GCGGGGCCGCCTCGGGCCGGGGAGGGCTCGGGGGAGGGGCGCGGCGGCCCCCGGAGCGCCGGCGGCTGTC
GAGGCGCGGCGAGCCGCAGCCATTGCCTTTTATGGTAATCGTGCGAGAGGGCGCAGGGACTTCCTTTGTC
CCAAATCTGTGCGGAGCCGAAATCTGGGAGGCGCCGCCGCACCCCCTCTAGCGGGCGCGGGGCGAAGCGG
TGCGGCGCCGGCAGGAAGGAAATGGGCGGGGAGGGCCTTCGTGCGTCGCCGCGCCGCCGTCCCCTTCTCC
CTCTCCAGCCTCGGGGCTGTCCGCGGGGGGACGGCTGCCTTCGGGGGGGACGGGGCAGGGCGGGGTTCGG
CTTCTGGCGTGTGACCGGCGGCTCTAGAGCCTCTGCTAACCATGTTCATGCCTTCTTCTTTTTCCTACAG
CTCCTGGGCAACGTGCTGGTTATTGTGCTGTCTCATCATTTTGGCAAAGAATTGGCCGCTCTAGAACTAG
TGGATCCGGAACCCTTAATATAACTTCGTATAATGTATGCTATACGAAGTTATTAGGTCCCTCGACCTGC
AGGAATTCTACCGGGTAGGGGAGGCGCTTTTCCCAAGGCAGTCTGGAGCATGCGCTTTAGCAGCCCCGCT
GGCACTTGGCGCTACACAAGTGGCCTCTGGCCTCGCACACATTCCACATCCACCGGTAGCGCCAACCGGC
TCCGTTCTTTGGTGGCCCCTTCGCGCCACCTTCTACTCCTCCCCTAGTCAGGAAGTTCCCCCCCGCCCCG
CAGCTCGCGTCGTGCAGGACGTGACAAATGGAAGTAGCACGTCTCACTAGTCTCGTGCAGATGGACAGCA
CCGCTGAGCAATGGAAGCGGGTAGGCCTTTGGGGCAGCGGCCAATAGCAGCTTTGCTCCTTCGCTTTCTG
GGCTCAGAGGCTGGGAAGGGGTGGGTCCGGGGGCGGGCTCAGGGGCGGGCTCAGGGGCGGGGCGGGCGCG
AAGGTCCTCCCGAGGCCCGGCATTCTCGCACGCTTCAAAAGCGCACGTCTGCCGCGCTGTTCTCCTCTTC
CTCATCTCCGGGCCTTTCGACCTGCAGCCAATATGGGATCGGCCATTGAACAAGATGGATTGCACGCAGG
TTCTCCGGCCGCTTGGGTGGAGAGGCTATTCGGCTATGACTGGGCACAACAGACAATCGGCTGCTCTGAT
GCCGCCGTGTTCCGGCTGTCAGCGCAGGGGCGCCCGGTTCTTTTTGTCAAGACCGACCTGTCCGGTGCCC
TGAATGAACTGCAGGACGAGGCAGCGCGGCTATCGTGGCTGGCCACGACGGGCGTTCCTTGCGCAGCTGT
GCTCGACGTTGTCACTGAAGCGGGAAGGGACTGGCTGCTATTGGGCGAAGTGCCGGGGCAGGATCTCCTG
TCATCTCACCTTGCTCCTGCCGAGAAAGTATCCATCATGGCTGATGCAATGCGGCGGCTGCATACGCTTG
ATCCGGCTACCTGCCCATTCGACCACCAAGCGAAACATCGCATCGAGCGAGCACGTACTCGGATGGAAGC
CGGTCTTGTCGATCAGGATGATCTGGACGAAGAGCATCAGGGGCTCGCGCCAGCCGAACTGTTCGCCAGG
CTCAAGGCGCGCATGCCCGACGGCGATGATCTCGTCGTGACCCATGGCGATGCCTGCTTGCCGAATATCA
TGGTGGAAAATGGCCGCTTTTCTGGATTCATCGACTGTGGCCGGCTGGGTGTGGCGGACCGCTATCAGGA
CATAGCGTTGGCTACCCGTGATATTGCTGAAGAGCTTGGCGGCGAATGGGCTGACCGCTTCCTCGTGCTT
TACGGTATCGCCGCTCCCGATTCGCAGCGCATCGCCTTCTATCGCCTTCTTGACGAGTTCTTCTGAGGGG
ATCCGCTGTAAGTCTGCAGAAATTGATGATCTATTAAACAATAAAGATGTCCACTAAAATGGAAGTTTTT
CCTGTCATACTTTGTTAAGAAGGGTGAGAACAGAGTACCTACATTTTGAATGGAAGGATTGGAGCTACGG
GGGTGGGGGTGGGGTGGGATTAGATAAATGCCTGCTCTTTACTGAAGGCTCTTTACTATTGCTTTATGAT
AATGTTTCATAGTTGGATATCATAATTTAAACAAGCAAAACCAAATTAAGGGCCAGCTCATTCCTCCCAC
TCATGATCTATAGATCTATAGATCTCTCGTGGGATCATTGTTTTTCTCTTGATTCCCACTTTGTGGTTCT
AAGTACTGTGGTTTCCAAATGTGTCAGTTTCATAGCCTGAAGAACGAGATCAGCAGCCTCTGTTCCACAT
ACACTTCATTCTCAGTATTGTTTTGCCAAGTTCTAATTCCATCAGAAGCTTGCAGATCTGCGACTCTAGA
GGATCTGCGACTCTAGAGGATCATAATCAGCCATACCACATTTGTAGAGGTTTTACTTGCTTTAAAAAAC
CTCCCACACCTCCCCCTGAACCTGAAACATAAAATGAATGCAATTGTTGTTGTTAACTTGTTTATTGCAG
CTTATAATGGTTACAAATAAAGCAATAGCATCACAAATTTCACAAATAAAGCATTTTTTTCACTGCATTC
TAGTTGTGGTTTGTCCAAACTCATCAATGTATCTTATCATGTCTGGATCTGCGACTCTAGAGGATCATAA
TCAGCCATACCACATTTGTAGAGGTTTTACTTGCTTTAAAAAACCTCCCACACCTCCCCCTGAACCTGAA
ACATAAAATGAATGCAATTGTTGTTGTTAACTTGTTTATTGCAGCTTATAATGGTTACAAATAAAGCAAT
AGCATCACAAATTTCACAAATAAAGCATTTTTTTCACTGCATTCTAGTTGTGGTTTGTCCAAACTCATCA
ATGTATCTTATCATGTCTGGATCTGCGACTCTAGAGGATCATAATCAGCCATACCACATTTGTAGAGGTT
TTACTTGCTTTAAAAAACCTCCCACACCTCCCCCTGAACCTGAAACATAAAATGAATGCAATTGTTGTTG
TTAACTTGTTTATTGCAGCTTATAATGGTTACAAATAAAGCAATAGCATCACAAATTTCACAAATAAAGC
ATTTTTTTCACTGCATTCTAGTTGTGGTTTGTCCAAACTCATCAATGTATCTTATCATGTCTGGATCCCC
ATCAAGCTGATCCGGAACCCTTAATATAACTTCGTATAATGTATGCTATACGAAGTTATTAGGTCCCTCG
ACCTGCAGCCCAAGCTAGCTTATCGATGGCCGCTTCGAGCAGACATGATAAGATACATTGATGAGTTTGG
ACAAACCACAACTAGAATGCAGTGAAAAAAATGCTTTATTTGTGAAATTTGTGATGCTATTGCTTTATTT
GTAACCATTATAAGCTGCAATAAACAAGTTAACAACAACAATTGCATTCATTTTATGTTTCAGGTTCAGG
GGGAGGTGTGGGAGGTTTTTTAAAGCAAGTAAAACCTCTACAAATGTGGTAAAATCGGATCCACTAGTTC
TAGAGCGGCCATCGAAGTTCCTATACTTTCTAGAGAATAGGAACTTCGGAATAGTAACTTCTCCATAAGC
TTCAGCTGCTCGAGATCTAGATGGATGCAGGTCGAAAGGCCCGGAGATGAGGAAGAGGAGAACAGCGCGG
CAGACGTGCGCTTTTGAAGCGTGCAGAATGCCGGGCCTCCGGAGGACCTTCGGGCGCCCGCCCCGCCCCT
GAGCCCGCCCCTGAGCCCGCCCCCGGACCCACCCCTTCCCAGCCTCTGAGCCCAGAAAGCGAAGGAGCAA
AGCTGCTATTGGCCGCTGCCCCAAAGGCCTACCCGCTTCCATTGCTCAGCGGTGCTGTCCATCTGCACGA
GACTAGTGAGACGTGCTACTTCCATTTGTCACGTCCTGCACGACGCGAGCTGCGGGGCGGGGGGGAACTT
CCTGACTAGGGGAGGAGTAGAAGGTGGCGCGAAGGGGCCACCAAAGAACGGAGCCGGTTGGCGCCTACCG
GTGGATGTGGAATGTGTGCGAGGCCAGAGGCCACTTGTGTAGCGCCAAGTGCCCAGCGGGGCTGCTAAAG
CGCATGCTCCAGACTGCCTTGGGAAAAGCGCCTCCCCTACCCGGTAGAATTTCGAGGTCGACGAATTCCT
GCAGCCCGGGGGATCCACTAGTTCTAGAGCGGCCGCCACCGCGGTGGAGCTCCAATTCGCCCTATAGTGA
GTCGTATTACGCGCGCTCACTGGCCGTCGTTTTACAACGTCGTGACTGGGAAAACCCTGGCGTTACCCAA
CTTAATCGCCTTGCAGCACATCCCCCTTTCGCCAGCTGGCGTAATAGCGAAGAGGCCCGCACCGATCGCC
CTTCCCAACAGTTGCGCAGCCTGAATGGCGAATGGG
[124 nt withheld, positions 5637-5760]
C
[91 nt withheld, positions 5762-5852]
A
[49 nt withheld, positions 5854-5902]
CCTTTGACGTTGGAGTCCACGTTCTTT
[37 nt withheld, positions 5930-5966]
ACCCTATCTCGGTCTATTCTTTTGATTTATAAGGGATTTTGCCGATTTCGGCCTATTGGTTAAAAAATGA
GCTGATTTAACAAAAATTTAACGCGAATTTTAACAAAATATTAACGCTTACAATTTAGGTGGCACTTTTC
GGGGAAATGTGCGCGGAACCCCTATTTGTTTATTTTTCTAAATACATTCAAATATGTATCCGCTCATGAG
ACAATAACCCTGATAAATGCTTCAATAATATTGAAAAAGGAAGAGTATGAGTATTCAACATTTCCGTGTC
GCCCTTATTCCCTTTTTTGCGGCATTTTGCCTTCCTGTTTTTGCTCACCCAGAAACGCTGGTGAAAGTAA
AAGATGCTGAAGATCAGTTGGGTGCACGAGTGGGTTACATCGAACTGGATCTCAACAGCGGTAAGATCCT
TGAGAGTTTTCGCCCCGAAGAACGTTTTCCAATGATGAGCACTTTTAAAGTTCTGCTATGTGGCGCGGTA
TTATCCCGTATTGACGCCGGGCAAGAGCAACTCGGTCGCCGCATACACTATTCTCAGAATGACTTGGTTG
AGTACTCACCAGTCACAGAAAAGCATCTTACGGATGGCATGACAGTAAGAGAATTATGCAGTGCTGCCAT
AACCATGAGTGATAACACTGCGGCCAACTTACTTCTGACAACGATCGGAGGACCGAAGGAGCTAACCGCT
TTTTTGCACAACATGGGGGATCATGTAACTCGCCTTGATCGTTGGGAACCGGAGCTGAATGAAGCCATAC
CAAACGACGAGCGTGACACCACGATGCCTGTAGCAATGGCAACAACGTTGCGCAAACTATTAACTGGCGA
ACTACTTACTCTAGCTTCCCGGCAACAATTAATAGACTGGATGGAGGCGGATAAAGTTGCAGGACCACTT
CTGCGCTCGGCCCTTCCGGCTGGCTGGTTTATTGCTGATAAATCTGGAGCCGGTGAGCGTGGGTCTCGCG
GTATCATTGCAGCACTGGGGCCAGATGGTAAGCCCTCCCGTATCGTAGTTATCTACACGACGGGGAGTCA
GGCAACTATGGATGAACGAAATAGACAGATCGCTGAGATAGGTGCCTCACTGATTAAGCATTGGTAACTG
TCAGACCAAGTTTACTCATATATACTTTAGATTGATTTAAAACTTCATTTTTAATTTAAAAGGATCTAGG
TGAAGATCCTTTTTGATAATCTCATGACCAAAATCCCTTAACGTGAGTTTTCGTTCCACTGAGCGTCAGA
CCCCGTAGAAAAGATCAAAGGATCTTCTTGAGATCCTTTTTTTCTGCGCGTAATCTGCTGCTTGCAAACA
AAAAAACCACCGCTACCAGCGGTGGTTTGTTTGCCGGATCAAGAGCTACCAACTCTTTTTCCGAAGGTAA
CTGGCTTCAGCAGAGCGCAGATACCAAATACTGTCCTTCTAGTGTAGCCGTAGTTAGGCCACCACTTCAA
GAACTCTGTAGCACCGCCTACATACCTCGCTCTGCTAATCCTGTTACCAGTGGCTGCTGCCAGTGGCGAT
AAGTCGTGTCTTACCGGGTTGGACTCAAGACGATAGTTACCGGATAAGGCGCAGCGGTCGGGCTGAACGG
GGGGTTCGTGCACACAGCCCAGCTTGGAGCGAACGACCTACACCGAACTGAGATACCTACAGCGTGAGCT
ATGAGAAAGCGCCACGCTTCCCGAAGGGAGAAAGGCGGACAGGTATCCGGTAAGCGGCAGGGTCGGAACA
GGAGAGCGCACGAGGGAGCTTCCAGGGGGAAACGCCTGGTATCTTTATAGTCCTGTCGGGTTTCGCCACC
TCTGACTTGAGCGTCGATTTTTGTGATGCTCGTCAGGGGGGCGGAGCCTATGGAAAAACGCCAGCAACGC
GGCCTTTTTACGGTTCCTGGCCTTTTGCTGGCCTTTTGCTCACATGTTCTTTCCTGCGTTATCCCCTGAT
TCTGTGGATAACCGTATTACCGCCTTTGAGTGAGCTGATACCGCTCGCCGCAGCCGAACGACCGAGCGCA
GCGAGTCAGTGAGCGAGGAAGCGGAAGAGCGCCCAATACGCAAACCGCCTCTCCCCGCGCGTTGGCCGAT
TCATTAATGCAGCTGGCACGACAGGTTTCCCGACTGGAAAGCGGGCAGTGAGCGCAACGCAATTAATGTG
AGTTAGCTCACTCATTAGGCACCCCAGGCTTTACACTTTATGCTTCCGGCTCGTATGTTGTGTGGAATTG
TGAGCGGATAACAATTTCACACAGGAAACAGCTATGACCATGATTACGCCAAGCGCGCAATTAACCCTCA
CTAAAGGGAACAAAAGCTGGGTACCGGGCCCCCCCTCGAGAT
Features (pLannotate 1.2.2; 33 found; start..end, strand, type, name):
      3..382     +  enhancer       CMV enhancer: human cytomegalovirus immediate early enhancer
    384..661     +  promoter       chicken β-actin promoter: No description available
    663..1680    +  intron         chimeric intron: chimera between introns from chicken β-actin and rabbit β-globin
   1734..1757    +  misc_feature   MCS (fragment): pBluescript multiple cloning site
   1770..1803    -  protein_bind   loxP: Cre-mediated recombination occurs in the 8-bp core sequence (GCATACAT). Cre recombinase
   1833..2329    +  promoter       PGK promoter: mouse phosphoglycerate kinase 1 promoter
   2343..3146    +  CDS            NeoR/KanR: aminoglycoside phosphotransferase from Tn5; aph(3')-II (or nptII); confers resistance to neomycin, kanamycin, and G418 (Geneticin®)
   3156..3617    +  polyA_signal   PGK poly(A) signal: mouse phosphoglycerate kinase 1 polyadenylation signal
   3659..3742    +  CDS            large T antigen (fragment): large T antigen from SV40 (simian virus 40)
   3765..3899    +  polyA_signal   SV40 poly(A) signal: SV40 polyadenylation signal
   3913..3996    +  CDS            large T antigen (fragment): large T antigen from SV40 (simian virus 40)
   4019..4153    +  polyA_signal   SV40 poly(A) signal: SV40 polyadenylation signal
   4167..4250    +  CDS            large T antigen (fragment): large T antigen from SV40 (simian virus 40)
   4273..4407    +  polyA_signal   SV40 poly(A) signal: SV40 polyadenylation signal
   4436..4469    -  protein_bind   loxP: Cre-mediated recombination occurs in the 8-bp core sequence (GCATACAT). Cre recombinase
   4529..4650    -  polyA_signal   SV40 poly(A) signal: SV40 polyadenylation signal
   4673..4741    -  CDS            large T antigen (fragment): large T antigen from SV40 (simian virus 40)
   4747..4770    -  misc_feature   MCS (fragment): pBluescript multiple cloning site
   4774..4807    -  protein_bind   FRT (minimal): supports FLP-mediated excision but not integration (Turan and Bode, 2011) FLP recombinase from the Saccharomyces cerevisiae 2μ plasmid
   4863..5362    -  promoter       PGK promoter: mouse phosphoglycerate kinase 1 promoter
   5382..5442    -  misc_feature   MCS (fragment): pBluescript multiple cloning site
   5451..5469    -  promoter       T7 promoter: promoter for bacteriophage T7 RNA polymerase
   5477..5632    +  CDS            lacZα (fragment): LacZα fragment of β-galactosidase; lacZ fragment
   5637..6065    +  rep_origin     f1 ori (sequence partly withheld): f1 bacteriophage origin of replication; arrow indicates direction of (+) strand synthesis
   6118..6222    +  promoter       AmpR promoter: bla
   6223..7083    +  CDS            AmpR: β-lactamase; bla; confers resistance to ampicillin, carbenicillin, and related antibiotics
   7254..7842    +  rep_origin     ori: high-copy-number ColE1/pMB1/pBR322/pUC origin of replication
   8025..8117    +  CDS            lacI (fragment): lac repressor; lacI; The lac repressor binds to the lac operator to inhibit transcription in E. coli. This inhibition can be relieved by adding lactose or isopropyl-β-D-thiogalactopyranoside (IPTG).
   8130..8151    +  protein_bind   CAP binding site: CAP binding activates transcription in the presence of cAMP. E. coli catabolite activator protein
   8166..8196    +  promoter       lac promoter: promoter for the E. coli lac operon
   8204..8220    +  protein_bind   lac operator: The lac repressor binds to the lac operator to inhibit transcription in E. coli. This inhibition can be relieved by adding lactose or isopropyl-β-D-thiogalactopyranoside (IPTG). lac repressor encoded by lacI
   8265..8283    +  promoter       T3 promoter: promoter for bacteriophage T3 RNA polymerase
   8296..8316    -  misc_feature   MCS (fragment): pBluescript multiple cloning site
