[The description below was written by a language model from this plasmid's Addgene catalogue record and pLannotate feature annotations shown in this document.]
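Description:
CAGGS-losSTOPlox-ClaI flp-in is a pBluescript-based mammalian expression and mouse targeting vector. It is designed for placing a Cre-activatable transgene as a single copy at a defined genomic site in mouse embryonic stem cells by FLP-mediated integration. It carries no gene of interest: the record lists the insert as none, and unique ClaI or NheI sites are provided for cloning a cDNA. In E. coli it is maintained at high copy through the ColE1/pUC-type origin with ampicillin resistance. The backbone also retains the f1 origin, lac promoter/lacZα remnants, and the T3 and T7 promoters.

The expression unit is driven by the CAGGS promoter, composed of the CMV immediate-early enhancer, the chicken β-actin promoter and a chimeric β-actin/β-globin intron. Downstream lies a loxP-flanked STOP cassette containing a PGK promoter-driven neomycin resistance gene with a PGK polyadenylation signal, followed by three tandem SV40 poly(A) signals. This cassette terminates transcription, so any cDNA placed after the second loxP site stays silent until Cre excises the cassette. It also provides G418 selection. Beyond the cloning region, on the opposite strand, are an SV40 poly(A) signal, an FRT site and a second PGK promoter with no annotated coding sequence attached to it. Because the catalogue notes hygromycin selection only after flp-in, this PGK–FRT arrangement presumably restores expression of a promoterless hygromycin gene at an FRT-tagged genomic locus once FLP recombination occurs, so that only correct integrants survive. The record does not name that locus. The annotation tool labels the site as a minimal FRT, which it describes as supporting excision rather than integration, and this sits uneasily with the stated flp-in use.
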