Addgene plasmid #21548: CAGGS-losSTOPlox-ClaI flp-in
Depositing lab: Rudolf Jaenisch. Depositing organization: Whitehead Institute for Biomedical Research. Publication: Efficient method to generate single-copy transgenic mice by site-specific integration in embryonic stem cells. Beard C, Hochedlinger K, Plath K, Wutz A, Jaenisch R. Genesis. 2006 Jan . 44(1):23-8. 10.1002/gene.20180 PubMed 16400644.
Backbone
  Vector backbone: Bluescript
  Backbone manufacturer: stratagene
  Backbone size w/o insert (bp): 3000
  Vector type: Mammalian Expression, Mouse Targeting
  Selectable markers: Neomycin (select with G418) ; hygromycin after flp-in
Growth in bacteria
  Bacterial resistance: Ampicillin, 100 μg/mL
  Growth temperature: 37°C
  Growth strain: DH5alpha
  Copy number: High Copy
Gene/Insert
  Gene/Insert name: None
  Insert size (bp): 5400
  Cloning method: Restriction Enzyme; 5′ cloning site ClaI or NheI (not destroyed)
  Sequencing primers: 5′ M13 forward; 3′ M13 reverse
Terms and licenses: Academic/Nonprofit Terms; Industry Terms: Not Available to Industry
How to cite: CAGGS-losSTOPlox-ClaI flp-in was a gift from Rudolf Jaenisch (Addgene plasmid # 21548 ; http://n2t.net/addgene:21548 ; RRID:Addgene_21548)
