>Addgene plasmid #21548 | CAGGS-losSTOPlox-ClaI flp-in | addgene partial sequence | sequence record 27228 | 21548 with M13pUC-fwd20
TTGGAGCTCCACCGCGGTGGCGGCCGCTCTAGAACTAGTGGATCCCCCGGGCTGCAGGAATTCGTCGACC
TCGAAATTCTACCGGGTAGGGGAGGCGCTTTTCCCAAGGCAGTCTGGAGCATGCGCTTTAGCAGCCCCGC
TGGGCACTTGGCGCTACACAAGTGGCCTCTGGCCTCGCACACATTCCACATCCACCGGTAGGCGCCAACC
GGCTCCGTTCTTTGGTGGCCCCTTCGCGCCACCTTCTACTCCTCCCCTAGTCAGGAAGTTCCCCCCCGCC
CCGCAGCTCGCGTCGTGCAGGACGTGACAAATGGAAGTAGCACGTCTCACTAGTCTCGTGCAGATGGACA
GCACCGCTGAGCAATGGAAGCGGGTAGGCCTTTGGGGCAGCGGCCAATAGCAGCTTTGCTCCTTCGCTTT
CTGGGCTCAGAGGCTGGGAAGGGGTGGGTCCGGGGGCGGNCTCAGGAGCGGGCTCAGGGGCGGGGCGGGC
GCCCGAAGGTCCTCCGGAGGCCCGGCATTCTGCACGCTTCAAAAGCGCACGTCTGCCGCGCTGATCTCCT
CTTCCTCATCTCCGGGCCTTTCGACCTGCATCCATCTAGATCTCGAGCAGCTG
